Addgene plasmid #122735: pAC10008_pLX-NpuDnaE(C)-Hygro(53-341)-IRES-mCherry
Purpose: Plasmid 8:Lentiviral vector encoding NpuDnaE(C)-Hygro(53-341)and mCherry
Depositing lab: Albert Cheng. Publication: Split Selectable Markers. Jillette N, Du M, Cheng AW. bioRxiv 452979 10.1101/452979.
Backbone
  Vector backbone: pAC10096_pLX-DEST-IRES-mCherry (Addgene# 122816)
  Vector type: Mammalian Expression, Lentiviral
  Selectable markers: NpuDnaE(C)-Hygro(53-341)
Growth in bacteria
  Bacterial resistance: Ampicillin, 100 μg/mL
  Growth temperature: 30°C
  Growth strain: NEB Stable
  Copy number: Unknown
Gene/Insert
  Gene/Insert name: NpuDnaE(C)-Hygro(53-341)
  Species: Synthetic
  Cloning method: Gateway Cloning
  Sequencing primers: 5′ CMV-Forward; 3′ IRES-R
Terms and licenses: Academic/Nonprofit Terms; Industry Terms: Not Available to Industry
Depositor comments: Please visit https://www.biorxiv.org/content/10.1101/452979v2 for BioRxiv preprint.
How to cite: pAC10008_pLX-NpuDnaE(C)-Hygro(53-341)-IRES-mCherry was a gift from Albert Cheng (Addgene plasmid # 122735)
