[The description below was written by a language model from this plasmid's Addgene catalogue record and pLannotate feature annotations shown in this document.]
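Description:
pAC10008_pLX-NpuDnaE(C)-Hygro(53-341)-IRES-mCherry is a 9,627-nt lentiviral mammalian expression plasmid made by Gateway recombination into the pLX-DEST-IRES-mCherry destination backbone. It is maintained in E. coli through a high-copy ColE1/pUC-type origin and β-lactamase (ampicillin resistance). An f1 origin, an SV40 origin and lac/T3/T7 remnants from the parental cloning vector are also present. The viral portion has a third-generation layout: an RSV promoter fused to a truncated HIV-1 5' LTR drives genomic RNA production in packaging cells. It is followed by the Ψ packaging signal with a partial gag sequence, the Rev response element, cPPT/CTS, WPRE and a self-inactivating ΔU3 3' LTR with an SV40 polyadenylation signal downstream.

The payload sits between attB1 and attB2 downstream of the CMV enhancer/promoter. It is a synthetic open reading frame joining the C-terminal half of the Nostoc punctiforme DnaE split intein to residues 53–341 of hygromycin phosphotransferase. The annotation detects only the HygR fragment, and the roughly 130 nt between attB1 and that fragment presumably holds the intein segment. A V5 tag is annotated just after attB2, but the record does not say whether it is translated in frame with the insert. An EMCV IRES then allows mCherry to be translated from the same transcript, marking transduced cells with red fluorescence. An hPGK promoter is annotated upstream of the cPPT and CMV elements, and its role is not stated.

The construct belongs to a split selectable marker system. This fragment alone should not confer hygromycin resistance. A partner vector is expected to supply the N-terminal hygromycin fragment fused to the matching intein half, and protein trans-splicing would then rebuild the functional enzyme. A single antibiotic could thereby select for cells carrying both vectors.
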