Features (pLannotate 1.2.2; 32 found; start..end, strand, type, name):
     65..368     +  enhancer       CMV enhancer: human cytomegalovirus immediate early enhancer
    369..572     +  promoter       CMV promoter: human cytomegalovirus (CMV) immediate early promoter
    595..619     +  protein_bind   attB1: mutant version of attB; recombination site for the Gateway® BP reaction BP Clonase™
    750..1620    +  CDS            HygR (fragment): aminoglycoside phosphotransferase from E. coli confers resistance to hygromycin
   1636..1660    -  protein_bind   attB2: mutant version of attB; recombination site for the Gateway® BP reaction BP Clonase™
   1662..1703    +  CDS            V5 tag: epitope tag from simian virus 5
   1742..2302    +  misc_feature   IRES: internal ribosome entry site (IRES) of the encephalomyocarditis virus (EMCV)
   2305..3012    +  CDS            mCherry: mCherry is a basic (constitutively fluorescent) red fluorescent protein published in 2004, derived from Discosoma sp.. It is reported to be a very rapidly-maturing monomer with low acid sensitivity.
   3039..3627    +  misc_feature   WPRE: woodchuck hepatitis virus posttranscriptional regulatory element
   3678..3697    +  misc_feature   cPPT/CTS (fragment): central polypurine tract and central termination sequence of HIV-1
   3699..3932    +  LTR            3' LTR (ΔU3): self-inactivating 3' long terminal repeat (LTR) from HIV-1
   4010..4131    +  polyA_signal   SV40 poly(A) signal: SV40 polyadenylation signal
   4171..4306    +  rep_origin     SV40 ori: SV40 origin of replication
   4327..4345    -  promoter       T7 promoter: promoter for bacteriophage T7 RNA polymerase
   4353..4508    +  CDS            lacZα (fragment): LacZα fragment of β-galactosidase; lacZ fragment
   4513..4941    +  rep_origin     f1 ori (sequence partly withheld): f1 bacteriophage origin of replication; arrow indicates direction of (+) strand synthesis
   4994..5098    +  promoter       AmpR promoter: bla
   5099..5959    +  CDS            AmpR: β-lactamase; bla; confers resistance to ampicillin, carbenicillin, and related antibiotics
   6130..6718    +  rep_origin     ori: high-copy-number ColE1/pMB1/pBR322/pUC origin of replication
   6901..6993    +  CDS            lacI (fragment): lac repressor; lacI; The lac repressor binds to the lac operator to inhibit transcription in E. coli. This inhibition can be relieved by adding lactose or isopropyl-β-D-thiogalactopyranoside (IPTG).
   7006..7027    +  protein_bind   CAP binding site: CAP binding activates transcription in the presence of cAMP. E. coli catabolite activator protein
   7042..7072    +  promoter       lac promoter: promoter for the E. coli lac operon
   7080..7096    +  protein_bind   lac operator: The lac repressor binds to the lac operator to inhibit transcription in E. coli. This inhibition can be relieved by adding lactose or isopropyl-β-D-thiogalactopyranoside (IPTG). lac repressor encoded by lacI
   7141..7159    +  promoter       T3 promoter: promoter for bacteriophage T3 RNA polymerase
   7187..7413    +  promoter       RSV promoter: Rous sarcoma virus enhancer/promoter
   7414..7594    +  LTR            5' LTR (truncated): truncated 5' long terminal repeat (LTR) from HIV-1
   7641..7766    +  misc_feature   HIV-1 Ψ: packaging signal of human immunodeficiency virus type 1
   7750..8113    +  CDS            HIV-1 gag (fragment): gag protein from human immunodeficiency virus 1; gag
   8259..8492    +  misc_feature   RRE: The Rev response element (RRE) of HIV-1 allows for Rev-dependent mRNA export from the nucleus to the cytoplasm.
   8869..8895    +  CDS            Rev (fragment): human immunodeficiency virus 1 (HIV-1) Rev protein; rev; enhances nuclear export of unspliced and incompletely spliced viral mRNAs
   8896..9396    +  promoter       hPGK promoter: human phosphoglycerate kinase 1 promoter
   9458..9575    +  misc_feature   cPPT/CTS: central polypurine tract and central termination sequence of HIV-1
>Addgene plasmid #122735 | pAC10008_pLX-NpuDnaE(C)-Hygro(53-341)-IRES-mCherry | depositor full sequence | sequence record 234237 | pAC10008_pLX-NpuDnaE(C)-Hygro(53-341)-IRES-mCherry sequence 9627 bps
CCCGGGGTTATTAATAGTAATCAATTACGGGGTCATTAGTTCATAGCCCATATATGGAGTTCCGCGTTAC
ATAACTTACGGTAAATGGCCCGCCTGGCTGACCGCCCAACGACCCCCGCCCATTGACGTCAATAATGACG
TATGTTCCCATAGTAACGCCAATAGGGACTTTCCATTGACGTCAATGGGTGGAGTATTTACGGTAAACTG
CCCACTTGGCAGTACATCAAGTGTATCATATGCCAAGTACGCCCCCTATTGACGTCAATGACGGTAAATG
GCCCGCCTGGCATTATGCCCAGTACATGACCTTATGGGACTTTCCTACTTGGCAGTACATCTACGTATTA
GTCATCGCTATTACCATGGTGATGCGGTTTTGGCAGTACATCAATGGGCGTGGATAGCGGTTTGACTCAC
GGGGATTTCCAAGTCTCCACCCCATTGACGTCAATGGGAGTTTGTTTTGGCACCAAAATCAACGGGACTT
TCCAAAATGTCGTAACAACTCCGCCCCATTGACGCAAATGGGCGGTAGGCGTGTACGGTGGGAGGTCTAT
ATAAGCAGAGCTCTCTGGCTAACTGTCGGGATCAACAAGTTTGTACAAAAAAGCAGGCTCCGAATTCACC
GGTGCCGCCACCATGATTAAGATCGCTACGCGGAAGTACCTGGGGAAACAGAACGTCTACGACATAGGTG
TGGAGCGCGATCACAACTTTGCTCTGAAAAATGGATTTATCGCCAGCAACTGCGCCGATGGTTTCTACAA
AGATCGTTATGTTTATCGGCACTTTGCATCGGCCGCGCTCCCGATTCCGGAAGTGCTTGACATTGGGGAA
TTTAGCGAGAGCCTGACCTATTGCATCTCCCGCCGTGCACAGGGTGTCACGTTGCAAGACCTGCCTGAAA
CCGAACTGCCCGCTGTTCTGCAGCCGGTCGCGGAGGCCATGGATGCGATCGCTGCGGCCGATCTTAGCCA
GACGAGCGGGTTCGGCCCATTCGGACCACAAGGAATCGGTCAATACACTACATGGCGTGATTTCATATGC
GCGATTGCTGATCCCCATGTGTATCACTGGCAAACTGTGATGGACGACACCGTCAGTGCGTCCGTCGCGC
AGGCTCTCGATGAGCTGATGCTTTGGGCCGAGGACTGCCCCGAAGTCCGGCACCTCGTGCACGCGGATTT
CGGCTCCAACAATGTCCTGACGGACAATGGCCGCATAACAGCGGTCATTGACTGGAGCGAGGCGATGTTC
GGGGATTCCCAATACGAGGTCGCCAACATCTTCTTCTGGAGGCCGTGGTTGGCTTGTATGGAGCAGCAGA
CGCGCTACTTCGAGCGGAGGCATCCGGAGCTTGCAGGATCGCCGCGGCTCCGGGCGTATATGCTCCGCAT
TGGTCTTGACCAACTCTATCAGAGCTTGGTTGACGGCAATTTCGATGATGCAGCTTGGGCGCAGGGTCGA
TGCGACGCAATCGTCCGATCCGGAGCCGGGACTGTCGGGCGTACACAAATCGCCCGCAGAAGCGCGGCCG
TCTGGACCGATGGCTGTGTAGAAGTACTCGCCGATAGTGGAAACCGACGCCCCAGCACTCGTCCGAGGGC
AAAGGAATAGTTAATTAAGAATTCGACCCAGCTTTCTTGTACAAAGTGGTTGGTAAGCCTATCCCTAACC
CTCTCCTCGGTCTCGATTCTACGTAGTAATGAGCTAGCAGTCTCGAGGTTAACGAATTCCGCCCCCCCCC
TAACGTTACTGGCCGAAGCCGCTTGGAATAAGGCCGGTGTGCGCTTGTCTATATGTTATTTTCCACCATA
TTGCCGTCTTTTGGCAATGTGAGGGCCCGGAAACCTGGCCCTGTCTTCTTGACGAGCATTCCTAGGGGTC
TTTCCCCTCTCGCCAAAGGAATGCAAGGTCTGTTGAATGTCGTGAAGGAAGCAGTTCCTCTGGAAGCTTC
TTGAAGACAAACAACGTCTGTAGCGACCCTTTGCAGGCAGCGGAACCCCCCACCTGGCGACAGGTGCCCC
TGCGGCCAAAAGCCACGTGTATAAGATACACCTGCAAAGGCGGCACAACCCCAGTGCCACGTTGTGAGTT
GGATAGTTGTGGAAAGAGTCAAATGGCTCTCCTCAAGCGTATTCAACAAGGGGCTGAAGGATGCCCAGAA
GGTACCCCATTGTATGGGATCTGATCTGGGGCCTCGGTGCACATGCTTTACATGTGTTTAGTCGAGGTTA
AAAAAACGTCTAGGCCCCCCGAACCACGGGGACGTGGTTTTCCTTTGAAAAACACGATAATACCATGGTG
AGCAAGGGCGAGGAGGATAACATGGCCATCATCAAGGAGTTCATGCGCTTCAAGGTGCACATGGAGGGCT
CCGTGAACGGCCACGAGTTCGAGATCGAGGGCGAGGGCGAGGGCCGCCCCTACGAGGGCACCCAGACCGC
CAAGCTGAAGGTGACCAAGGGTGGCCCCCTGCCCTTCGCCTGGGACATCCTGTCCCCTCAGTTCATGTAC
GGCTCCAAGGCCTACGTGAAGCACCCCGCCGACATCCCCGACTACTTGAAGCTGTCCTTCCCCGAGGGCT
TCAAGTGGGAGCGCGTGATGAACTTCGAGGACGGCGGCGTGGTGACCGTGACCCAGGACTCCTCCCTGCA
GGACGGCGAGTTCATCTACAAGGTGAAGCTGCGCGGCACCAACTTCCCCTCCGACGGCCCCGTAATGCAG
AAGAAGACCATGGGCTGGGAGGCCTCCTCCGAGCGGATGTACCCCGAGGACGGCGCCCTGAAGGGCGAGA
TCAAGCAGAGGCTGAAGCTGAAGGACGGCGGCCACTACGACGCTGAGGTCAAGACCACCTACAAGGCCAA
GAAGCCCGTGCAGCTGCCCGGCGCCTACAACGTCAACATCAAGTTGGACATCACCTCCCACAACGAGGAC
TACACCATCGTGGAACAGTACGAACGCGCCGAGGGCCGCCACTCCACCGGCGGCATGGACGAGCTGTACA
AGTAACACCGGTGGCGCGTTAAGTCGACAATCAACCTCTGGATTACAAAATTTGTGAAAGATTGACTGGT
ATTCTTAACTATGTTGCTCCTTTTACGCTATGTGGATACGCTGCTTTAATGCCTTTGTATCATGCTATTG
CTTCCCGTATGGCTTTCATTTTCTCCTCCTTGTATAAATCCTGGTTGCTGTCTCTTTATGAGGAGTTGTG
GCCCGTTGTCAGGCAACGTGGCGTGGTGTGCACTGTGTTTGCTGACGCAACCCCCACTGGTTGGGGCATT
GCCACCACCTGTCAGCTCCTTTCCGGGACTTTCGCTTTCCCCCTCCCTATTGCCACGGCGGAACTCATCG
CCGCCTGCCTTGCCCGCTGCTGGACAGGGGCTCGGCTGTTGGGCACTGACAATTCCGTGGTGTTGTCGGG
GAAATCATCGTCCTTTCCTTGGCTGCTCGCCTGTGTTGCCACCTGGATTCTGCGCGGGACGTCCTTCTGC
TACGTCCCTTCGGCCCTCAATCCAGCGGACCTTCCTTCCCGCGGCCTGCTGCCGGCTCTGCGGCCTCTTC
CGCGTCTTCGCCTTCGCCCTCAGACGAGTCGGATCTCCCTTTGGGCCGCCTCCCCGCGTCGACTTTAAGA
CCAATGACTTACAAGGCAGCTGTAGATCTTAGCCACTTTTTAAAAGAAAAGGGGGGACTGGAAGGGCTAA
TTCACTCCCAACGAAGACAAGATCTGCTTTTTGCTTGTACTGGGTCTCTCTGGTTAGACCAGATCTGAGC
CTGGGAGCTCTCTGGCTAACTAGGGAACCCACTGCTTAAGCCTCAATAAAGCTTGCCTTGAGTGCTTCAA
GTAGTGTGTGCCCGTCTGTTGTGTGACTCTGGTAACTAGAGATCCCTCAGACCCTTTTAGTCAGTGTGGA
AAATCTCTAGCAGTACGTATAGTAGTTCATGTCATCTTATTATTCAGTATTTATAACTTGCAAAGAAATG
AATATCAGAGAGTGAGAGGAACTTGTTTATTGCAGCTTATAATGGTTACAAATAAAGCAATAGCATCACA
AATTTCACAAATAAAGCATTTTTTTCACTGCATTCTAGTTGTGGTTTGTCCAAACTCATCAATGTATCTT
ATCATGTCTGGCTCTAGCTATCCCGCCCCTAACTCCGCCCATCCCGCCCCTAACTCCGCCCAGTTCCGCC
CATTCTCCGCCCCATGGCTGACTAATTTTTTTTATTTATGCAGAGGCCGAGGCCGCCTCGGCCTCTGAGC
TATTCCAGAAGTAGTGAGGAGGCTTTTTTGGAGGCCTAGGGACGTACCCAATTCGCCCTATAGTGAGTCG
TATTACGCGCGCTCACTGGCCGTCGTTTTACAACGTCGTGACTGGGAAAACCCTGGCGTTACCCAACTTA
ATCGCCTTGCAGCACATCCCCCTTTCGCCAGCTGGCGTAATAGCGAAGAGGCCCGCACCGATCGCCCTTC
CCAACAGTTGCGCAGCCTGAATGGCGAATGGG
[124 nt withheld, positions 4513-4636]
C
[91 nt withheld, positions 4638-4728]
A
[49 nt withheld, positions 4730-4778]
CCTTTGACGTTGGAGTCCACGTTCTTT
[37 nt withheld, positions 4806-4842]
ACCCTATCTCGGTCTATTCTTTTGATTTATAAGGGATTTTGCCGATTTCGGCCTATTGGTTAAAAAATGA
GCTGATTTAACAAAAATTTAACGCGAATTTTAACAAAATATTAACGCTTACAATTTAGGTGGCACTTTTC
GGGGAAATGTGCGCGGAACCCCTATTTGTTTATTTTTCTAAATACATTCAAATATGTATCCGCTCATGAG
ACAATAACCCTGATAAATGCTTCAATAATATTGAAAAAGGAAGAGTATGAGTATTCAACATTTCCGTGTC
GCCCTTATTCCCTTTTTTGCGGCATTTTGCCTTCCTGTTTTTGCTCACCCAGAAACGCTGGTGAAAGTAA
AAGATGCTGAAGATCAGTTGGGTGCACGAGTGGGTTACATCGAACTGGATCTCAACAGCGGTAAGATCCT
TGAGAGTTTTCGCCCCGAAGAACGTTTTCCAATGATGAGCACTTTTAAAGTTCTGCTATGTGGCGCGGTA
TTATCCCGTATTGACGCCGGGCAAGAGCAACTCGGTCGCCGCATACACTATTCTCAGAATGACTTGGTTG
AGTACTCACCAGTCACAGAAAAGCATCTTACGGATGGCATGACAGTAAGAGAATTATGCAGTGCTGCCAT
AACCATGAGTGATAACACTGCGGCCAACTTACTTCTGACAACGATCGGAGGACCGAAGGAGCTAACCGCT
TTTTTGCACAACATGGGGGATCATGTAACTCGCCTTGATCGTTGGGAACCGGAGCTGAATGAAGCCATAC
CAAACGACGAGCGTGACACCACGATGCCTGTAGCAATGGCAACAACGTTGCGCAAACTATTAACTGGCGA
ACTACTTACTCTAGCTTCCCGGCAACAATTAATAGACTGGATGGAGGCGGATAAAGTTGCAGGACCACTT
CTGCGCTCGGCCCTTCCGGCTGGCTGGTTTATTGCTGATAAATCTGGAGCCGGTGAGCGTGGGTCTCGCG
GTATCATTGCAGCACTGGGGCCAGATGGTAAGCCCTCCCGTATCGTAGTTATCTACACGACGGGGAGTCA
GGCAACTATGGATGAACGAAATAGACAGATCGCTGAGATAGGTGCCTCACTGATTAAGCATTGGTAACTG
TCAGACCAAGTTTACTCATATATACTTTAGATTGATTTAAAACTTCATTTTTAATTTAAAAGGATCTAGG
TGAAGATCCTTTTTGATAATCTCATGACCAAAATCCCTTAACGTGAGTTTTCGTTCCACTGAGCGTCAGA
CCCCGTAGAAAAGATCAAAGGATCTTCTTGAGATCCTTTTTTTCTGCGCGTAATCTGCTGCTTGCAAACA
AAAAAACCACCGCTACCAGCGGTGGTTTGTTTGCCGGATCAAGAGCTACCAACTCTTTTTCCGAAGGTAA
CTGGCTTCAGCAGAGCGCAGATACCAAATACTGTTCTTCTAGTGTAGCCGTAGTTAGGCCACCACTTCAA
GAACTCTGTAGCACCGCCTACATACCTCGCTCTGCTAATCCTGTTACCAGTGGCTGCTGCCAGTGGCGAT
AAGTCGTGTCTTACCGGGTTGGACTCAAGACGATAGTTACCGGATAAGGCGCAGCGGTCGGGCTGAACGG
GGGGTTCGTGCACACAGCCCAGCTTGGAGCGAACGACCTACACCGAACTGAGATACCTACAGCGTGAGCT
ATGAGAAAGCGCCACGCTTCCCGAAGGGAGAAAGGCGGACAGGTATCCGGTAAGCGGCAGGGTCGGAACA
GGAGAGCGCACGAGGGAGCTTCCAGGGGGAAACGCCTGGTATCTTTATAGTCCTGTCGGGTTTCGCCACC
TCTGACTTGAGCGTCGATTTTTGTGATGCTCGTCAGGGGGGCGGAGCCTATGGAAAAACGCCAGCAACGC
GGCCTTTTTACGGTTCCTGGCCTTTTGCTGGCCTTTTGCTCACATGTTCTTTCCTGCGTTATCCCCTGAT
TCTGTGGATAACCGTATTACCGCCTTTGAGTGAGCTGATACCGCTCGCCGCAGCCGAACGACCGAGCGCA
GCGAGTCAGTGAGCGAGGAAGCGGAAGAGCGCCCAATACGCAAACCGCCTCTCCCCGCGCGTTGGCCGAT
TCATTAATGCAGCTGGCACGACAGGTTTCCCGACTGGAAAGCGGGCAGTGAGCGCAACGCAATTAATGTG
AGTTAGCTCACTCATTAGGCACCCCAGGCTTTACACTTTATGCTTCCGGCTCGTATGTTGTGTGGAATTG
TGAGCGGATAACAATTTCACACAGGAAACAGCTATGACCATGATTACGCCAAGCGCGCAATTAACCCTCA
CTAAAGGGAACAAAAGCTGGAGCTGCAAGCTTAATGTAGTCTTATGCAATACTCTTGTAGTCTTGCAACA
TGGTAACGATGAGTTAGCAACATGCCTTACAAGGAGAGAAAAAGCACCGTGCATGCCGATTGGTGGAAGT
AAGGTGGTACGATCGTGCCTTATTAGGAAGGCAACAGACGGGTCTGACATGGATTGGACGAACCACTGAA
TTGCCGCATTGCAGAGATATTGTATTTAAGTGCCTAGCTCGATACATAAACGGGTCTCTCTGGTTAGACC
AGATCTGAGCCTGGGAGCTCTCTGGCTAACTAGGGAACCCACTGCTTAAGCCTCAATAAAGCTTGCCTTG
AGTGCTTCAAGTAGTGTGTGCCCGTCTGTTGTGTGACTCTGGTAACTAGAGATCCCTCAGACCCTTTTAG
TCAGTGTGGAAAATCTCTAGCAGTGGCGCCCGAACAGGGACTTGAAAGCGAAAGGGAAACCAGAGGAGCT
CTCTCGACGCAGGACTCGGCTTGCTGAAGCGCGCACGGCAAGAGGCGAGGGGCGGCGACTGGTGAGTACG
CCAAAAATTTTGACTAGCGGAGGCTAGAAGGAGAGAGATGGGTGCGAGAGCGTCAGTATTAAGCGGGGGA
GAATTAGATCGCGATGGGAAAAAATTCGGTTAAGGCCAGGGGGAAAGAAAAAATATAAATTAAAACATAT
AGTATGGGCAAGCAGGGAGCTAGAACGATTCGCAGTTAATCCTGGCCTGTTAGAAACATCAGAAGGCTGT
AGACAAATACTGGGACAGCTACAACCATCCCTTCAGACAGGATCAGAAGAACTTAGATCATTATATAATA
CAGTAGCAACCCTCTATTGTGTGCATCAAAGGATAGAGATAAAAGACACCAAGGAAGCTTTAGACAAGAT
AGAGGAAGAGCAAAACAAAAGTAAGACCACCGCACAGCAAGCGGCCGCTGATCTTCAGACCTGGAGGAGG
AGATATGAGGGACAATTGGAGAAGTGAATTATATAAATATAAAGTAGTAAAAATTGAACCATTAGGAGTA
GCACCCACCAAGGCAAAGAGAAGAGTGGTGCAGAGAGAAAAAAGAGCAGTGGGAATAGGAGCTTTGTTCC
TTGGGTTCTTGGGAGCAGCAGGAAGCACTATGGGCGCAGCGTCAATGACGCTGACGGTACAGGCCAGACA
ATTATTGTCTGGTATAGTGCAGCAGCAGAACAATTTGCTGAGGGCTATTGAGGCGCAACAGCATCTGTTG
CAACTCACAGTCTGGGGCATCAAGCAGCTCCAGGCAAGAATCCTGGCTGTGGAAAGATACCTAAAGGATC
AACAGCTCCTGGGGATTTGGGGTTGCTCTGGAAAACTCATTTGCACCACTGCTGTGCCTTGGAATGCTAG
TTGGAGTAATAAATCTCTGGAACAGATTTGGAATCACACGACCTGGATGGAGTGGGACAGAGAAATTAAC
AATTACACAAGCTTAATACACTCCTTAATTGAAGAATCGCAAAACCAGCAAGAAAAGAATGAACAAGAAT
TATTGGAATTAGATAAATGGGCAAGTTTGTGGAATTGGTTTAACATAACAAATTGGCTGTGGTATATAAA
ATTATTCATAATGATAGTAGGAGGCTTGGTAGGTTTAAGAATAGTTTTTGCTGTACTTTCTATAGTGAAT
AGAGTTAGGCAGGGATATTCACCATTATCGTTTCAGACCCACCTCCCAACCCCGAGGGGACCCTTGCGCC
TTTTCCAAGGCAGCCCTGGGTTTGCGCAGGGACGCGGCTGCTCTGGGCGTGGTTCCGGGAAACGCAGCGG
CGCCGACCCTGGGTCTCGCACATTCTTCACGTCCGTTCGCAGCGTCACCCGGATCTTCGCCGCTACCCTT
GTGGGCCCCCCGGCGACGCTTCCTGCTCCGCCCCTAAGTCGGGAAGGTTCCTTGCGGTTCGCGGCGTGCC
GGACGTGACAAACGGAAGCCGCACGTCTCACTAGTACCCTCGCAGACGGACAGCGCCAGGGAGCAATGGC
AGCGCGCCGACCGCGATGGGCTGTGGCCAATAGCGGCTGCTCAGCAGGGCGCGCCGAGAGCAGCGGCCGG
GAAGGGGCGGTGCGGGAGGCGGGGTGTGGGGCGGTAGTGTGGGCCCTGTTCCTGCCCGCGCGGTGTTCCG
CATTCTGCAAGCCTCCGGAGCGCACGTCGGCAGTCGGCTCCCTCGTTGACCGAATCACCGACCTCTCTCC
CCAGGGGGTACCCAGCTGTCTAGAGAATTCTAGATCTTGAGACAAATGGCAGTATTCATCCACAATTTTA
AAAGAAAAGGGGGGATTGGGGGGTACAGTGCAGGGGAAAGAATAGTAGACATAATAGCAACAGACATACA
AACTAAAGAATTACAAAAACAAATTACAAAAATTCAAAATTTTCGGGTTTATTACAGGGACAGCAGAGAT
CCACTTTGGCGCCGGCTCGAGGGGG
